>Addgene plasmid #75462 | pZE27GFP3D | depositor full sequence | sequence record 147371 | pZE27GFP3D sequence 2988 bps
CTCGAGTGGTGCAAAACCTTTCGCGGTATGGCATGATAGCGCCCGGAAGAGAGTCAATTCAGGGAATTCA
TTAAAGAGGACAAAGGTACCATGCGTAAAGGAGAAGAACTTTTCACTGGAGTTGTCCCAATTCTTGTTGA
ATTAGATGGTGATGTTAATGGGCACAAATTTTCTGTCAGTGGAGAGGGTGAAGGTGATGCAACATACGGA
AAACTTACCCTTAAATTTATTTGCACTACTGGAAAACTACCTGTTCCATGGCCAACACTTGTCACTACTT
TCGGTTATGGTGTTCAATGCTTTGCGAGATACCCAGATCATATGAAACAGCATGACTTTTTCAAGAGTGC
CATGCCCGAAGGTTATGTACAGGAAAGAACTATATTTTTCAAAGATGACGGGAACTACAAGACACGTGCT
GAAGTCAAGTTTGAAGGTGATACCCTTGTTAATAGAATCGAGTTAAAAGGTATTGATTTTAAAGAAGATG
GAAACATTCTTGGACACAAATTGGAATACAACTATAACTCACACAATGTATACATCATGGCAGACAAACA
AAAGAATGGAATCAAAGTTAACTTCAAAATTAGACACAACATTGAAGATGGAAGCGTTCAACTAGCAGAC
CATTATCAACAAAATACTCCAATTGGCGATGGCCCTGTCCTTTTACCAGACAACCATTACCTGTCCACAC
AATCTGCCCTTTCGAAAGATCCCAACGAAAAGAGAGACCACATGGTCCTTCTTGAGTTTGTAACAGCTGC
TGGGATTACACATGGCATGGATGAACTATACAAAGCGGCGAACAAAAACGAAGAAAACACCAACGAAGTG
GCCCCCAATATGCTGAACGCGGGCCAGGCGAACAGAAGACGAGTTTAATAAGCTTGATGGGGGATCCCAT
GGTACGCGTGCTAGAGGCATCAAATAAAACGAAAGGCTCAGTCGAAAGACTGGGCCTTTCGTTTTATCTG
TTGTTTGTCGGTGAACGCTCTCCTGAGTAGGACAAATCCGCCGCCCTAGACCTAGGGCGTTCGGCTGCGG
CGAGCGGTATCAGCTCACTCAAAGGCGGTAATACGGTTATCCACAGAATCAGGGGATAACGCAGGAAAGA
ACATGTGAGCAAAAGGCCAGCAAAAGGCCAGGAACCGTAAAAAGGCCGCGTTGCTGGCGTTTTTCCATAG
GCTCCGCCCCCCTGACGAGCATCACAAAAATCGACGCTCAAGTCAGAGGTGGCGAAACCCGACAGGACTA
TAAAGATACCAGGCGTTTCCCCCTGGAAGCTCCCTCGTGCGCTCTCCTGTTCCGACCCTGCCGCTTACCG
GATACCTGTCCGCCTTTCTCCCTTCGGGAAGCGTGGCGCTTTCTCATAGCTCACGCTGTAGGTATCTCAG
TTCGGTGTAGGTCGTTCGCTCCAAGCTGGGCTGTGTGCACGAACCCCCCGTTCAGCCCGACCGCTGCGCC
TTATCCGGTAACTATCGTCTTGAGTCCAACCCGGTAAGACACGACTTATCGCCACTGGCAGCAGCCACTG
GTAACAGGATTAGCAGAGCGAGGTATGTAGGCGGTGCTACAGAGTTCTTGAAGTGGTGGCCTAACTACGG
CTACACTAGAAGGACAGTATTTGGTATCTGCGCTCTGCTGAAGCCAGTTACCTTCGGAAAAAGAGTTGGT
AGCTCTTGATCCGGCAAACAAACCACCGCTGGTAGCGGTGGTTTTTTTGTTTGCAAGCAGCAGATTACGC
GCAGAAAAAAAGGATCTCAAGAAGATCCTTTGATCTTTTCTACGGGGTCTGACGCTCAGTGGAACGAAAA
CTCACGTTAAGGGATTTTGGTCATGACTAGTGCTTGGATTCTCACCAATAAAAAACGCCCGGCGGCAACC
GAGCGTTCTGAACAAATCCAGATGGAGTTCTGAGGTCATTACTGGATCTATCAACAGGAGTCCAAGCGAG
CTCTCGAACCCCAGAGTCCCGCTCAGAAGAACTCGTCAAGAAGGCGATAGAAGGCGATGCGCTGCGAATC
GGGAGCGGCGATACCGTAAAGCACGAGGAAGCGGTCAGCCCATTCGCCGCCAAGCTCTTCAGCAATATCA
CGGGTAGCCAACGCTATGTCCTGATAGCGGTCCGCCACACCCAGCCGGCCACAGTCGATGAATCCAGAAA
AGCGGCCATTTTCCACCATGATATTCGGCAAGCAGGCATCGCCATGGGTCACGACGAGATCCTCGCCGTC
GGGCATGCGCGCCTTGAGCCTGGCGAACAGTTCGGCTGGCGCGAGCCCCTGATGCTCTTCGTCCAGATCA
TCCTGATCGACAAGACCGGCTTCCATCCGAGTACGTGCTCGCTCGATGCGATGTTTCGCTTGGTGGTCGA
ATGGGCAGGTAGCCGGATCAAGCGTATGCAGCCGCCGCATTGCATCAGCCATGATGGATACTTTCTCGGC
AGGAGCAAGGTGAGATGACAGGAGATCCTGCCCCGGCACTTCGCCCAATAGCAGCCAGTCCCTTCCCGCT
TCAGTGACAACGTCGAGCACAGCTGCGCAAGGAACGCCCGTCGTGGCCAGCCACGATAGCCGCGCTGCCT
CGTCCTGCAGTTCATTCAGGGCACCGGACAGGTCGGTCTTGACAAAAAGAACCGGGCGCCCCTGCGCTGA
CAGCCGGAACACGGCGGCATCAGAGCAGCCGATTGTCTGTTGTGCCCAGTCATAGCCGAATAGCCTCTCC
ACCCAAGCGGCCGGAGAACCTGCGTGCAATCCATCTTGTTCAATCATGCGAAACGATCCTCATCCTGTCT
CTTGATCAGATCTTGATCCCCTGCGCCATCAGATCCTTGGCGGCAAGAAAGCCATCCAGTTTACTTTGCA
GGGCTTCCCAACCTTACCAGAGGGCGCCCCAGCTGGCAATTCCGACGTCTAAGAAACCATTATTATCATG
ACATTAACCTATAAAAATAGGCGTATCACGAGGCCCTTTCGTCTTCAC
Features (pLannotate 1.2.2; 7 found; start..end, strand, type, name):
      2..64      +  promoter       lacIq promoter (fragment): lacI (mutant); In the lacIq allele, a single base change in the promoter boosts expression of the lacI gene about 10-fold.
     91..804     +  CDS            hfriFP: hfriFP is a fluorescent protein published in 2013, derived from Herbaspirillum frisingense.
    931..1017    +  terminator     rrnB T1 terminator: Escherichia coli rrnB; transcription terminator T1 from the E. coli rrnB gene
   1182..1770    -  rep_origin     ori: high-copy-number ColE1/pMB1/pBR322/pUC origin of replication
   1858..1952    -  terminator     lambda t0 terminator: transcription terminator from phage lambda
   1986..2777    -  CDS            neo: KKA2_KLEPN - Also known as kan, nptII. Experimental evidence at protein level: Swiss-Prot protein existence level 1. Resistance to kanamycin, neomycin, paromomycin, ribostamycin, butirosin and gentamicin B. From Klebsiella pneumoniae.
   2809..2928    -  CDS            tnpA (fragment): TN5P_ECOLX - Also known as tnp. Experimental evidence at protein level: Swiss-Prot protein existence level 1. Mediates transposition of transposon Tn5 by a 'cut and paste' mechanism. First, the monomeric transposase binds the 19 bp inverted DNA repeats flanking the transposon. Then, dimerization of the DNA- bound transposase creates a synaptic DNA complex. After nicking of the first DNA strand, excision of the transposon proceeds through a series of intermediates. The transposase then mediates the insertion of the transposon at a new site by strand transfer. The activity of the wild- type tran
