[The description below was written by a language model from this plasmid's Addgene catalogue record and pLannotate feature annotations shown in this document.]
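Description:
pZE27GFP3D is a small (about 3 kb) bacterial expression plasmid built on the pZE21 backbone, in which the original pLtetO promoter has been replaced with the placIq promoter. It replicates from a high-copy ColE1/pMB1-type origin and is selected with kanamycin through the neo (nptII) aminoglycoside phosphotransferase gene. A short annotated fragment of the Tn5 transposase lies next to this marker and is most likely a remnant carried along with the Tn5-derived resistance cassette rather than a functional element. The origin and marker are insulated from the expression cassette by transcription terminators: rrnB T1 lies downstream of the insert, and the lambda t0 terminator follows the resistance gene.

The payload is gfp-pdt#3D, a GFP reporter fused to a protein degradation tag variant designated 3D, cloned between KpnI and HindIII sites that remain intact. The lacIq promoter is a mutant form of the lacI promoter in which a single base change raises expression roughly tenfold, and it drives constitutive transcription, so the tagged reporter is produced continuously without an inducer. The automated annotation labels the roughly 700 bp reading frame as a different fluorescent protein (hfriFP). This is probably a similarity-based call on the GFP coding region, and the catalogue entry's identification as GFP should take precedence. The degradation tag itself is not separately annotated in the feature table.

According to the record, the plasmid provides steady expression of a degradation-tagged GFP. This suits its use as a fluorescent readout in the associated work on tunable protein degradation in bacteria. The record does not describe the protease that recognises the tag or the properties that distinguish variant 3D.
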