Addgene plasmid #75462: pZE27GFP3D
Purpose: Plasmid for constitutive expression of gfp-pdt3D
Depositing lab: James Collins. Depositing organization: Boston University Medical Campus. Publication: Tunable protein degradation in bacteria. Cameron DE, Collins JJ. Nat Biotechnol. 2014 Dec;32(12):1276-81. doi: 10.1038/nbt.3053. Epub 2014 Nov 17. PubMed 25402616.
Backbone
  Vector backbone: pZE21
  Modifications to backbone: replace pLtetO promoter with placIq promoter
  Vector type: Bacterial Expression
Growth in bacteria
  Bacterial resistance: Kanamycin, 50 μg/mL
  Growth temperature: 37°C
  Growth strain: DH5alpha
  Copy number: High Copy
Gene/Insert
  Gene/Insert name: gfp-pdt#3D
  Species: E. coli
  Promoter: placIq promoter
  Cloning method: Restriction Enzyme; 5′ cloning site KpnI (not destroyed); 3′ cloning site HindIII (not destroyed)
  Sequencing primers: 5′ TGGTGCAAAACCTTTCGCGG
Terms and licenses: Academic/Nonprofit Terms; Industry Terms: Not Available to Industry
How to cite: pZE27GFP3D was a gift from James Collins (Addgene plasmid # 75462 ; http://n2t.net/addgene:75462 ; RRID:Addgene_75462)
