>Addgene plasmid #75462 | pZE27GFP3D | addgene partial sequence | sequence record 146615 | Neo-R 5'-GCCCAGTCATAGCCGAATAG-3'
ATCATGCGAAACGATCCTCATCCTGTCTCTTGATCAGATCTTGATCCCCTGCGCCATCAGATCCTTGGCG
GCAAGAAAGCCATCCAGTTTACTTTGCAGGGCTTCCCAACCTTACCAGAGGGCGCCCCAGCTGGCAATTC
CGACGTCTAAGAAACCATTATTATCATGACATTAACCTATAAAAATAGGCGTATCACGAGGCCCTTTCGT
CTTCACCTCGAGTGGTGCAAAACCTTTCGCGGTATGGCATGATAGCGCCCGGAAGAGAGTCAATTCAGGG
AATTCATTAAAGAGGACAAAGGTACCATGCGTAAAGGAGAAGAACTTTTCACTGGAGTTGTCCCAATTCT
TGTTGAATTAGATGGTGATGTTAATGGGCACAAATTTTCTGTCAGTGGAGAGGGTGAAGGTGATGCAACA
TACGGAAAACTTACCCTTAAATTTATTTGCACTACTGGAAAACTACCTGTTCCATGGCCAACACTTGTCA
CTACTTTCGGTTATGGTGTTCAATGCTTTGCGAGATACCCAGATCATATGAAACAGCATGACTTTTTCAA
GAGTGCCATGCCCGAAGGTTATGTACAGGAAAGAACTATATTTTTCAAAGATGACGGGAACTACAA
