>Addgene plasmid #75462 | pZE27GFP3D | addgene partial sequence | sequence record 147370 | pBR322ori-F 5'-GGGAAACGCCTGGTATCTTT-3'
ACGCGGCCTTTTTACGGTTCCTGGCCTTTTGCTGGCCTTTTGCTCACATGTTCTTTCCTGCGTTATCCCC
TGATTCTGTGGATAACCGTATTACCGCCTTTGAGTGAGCTGATACCGCTCGCCGCAGCCGAACGCCCTAG
GTCTAGGGCGGCGGATTTGTCCTACTCAGGAGAGCGTTCACCGACAAACAACAGATAAAACGAAAGGCCC
AGTCTTTCGACTGAGCCTTTCGTTTTATTTGATGCCTCTAGCACGCGTACCATGGGATCCCCCATCAAGC
TTATTAAACTCGTCTTCTGTTCGCCTGGCCCGCGTTCAGCATATTGGGGGCCACTTCGTTGGTGTTTTCT
TCGTTTTTGTTCGCCGCTTTGTATAGTTCATCCATGCCATGTGTAATCCCAGCAGCTGTTACAAACTCAA
GAAGGACCATGTGGTCTCTCTTTTCGTTGGGATCTTTCGAAAGGGCA
